>Addgene plasmid #70427 | R777-E143 Hs.NFKB1 | depositor full sequence | sequence record 125876 | Full Sequence
TTAACGCTAGCATGGATGTTTTCCCAGTCACGACGTTGTAAAACGACGGCCAGTCTTAAAATTCGAGCTC
GGTCCGAGGATCCGAAATAATGATTTTATTTTGACTGATAGTGACCTGTTCGTTGCAACAAATTGATAAG
CAATGCTTTTTTATAATGCCAACTTTGTACAAAAAAGTTGGCACCATGGCAGAAGATGATCCATATTTGG
GAAGGCCTGAACAAATGTTTCATTTGGATCCTTCTTTGACTCATACAATATTTAATCCAGAAGTATTTCA
ACCACAGATGGCACTGCCAACAGCAGATGGCCCATACCTTCAAATATTAGAGCAACCTAAACAGAGAGGA
TTTCGTTTCCGTTATGTATGTGAAGGCCCATCCCATGGTGGACTACCTGGTGCCTCTAGTGAAAAGAACA
AGAAGTCTTACCCTCAGGTCAAAATCTGCAACTATGTGGGACCAGCAAAGGTTATTGTTCAGTTGGTCAC
AAATGGAAAAAATATCCACCTGCATGCCCACAGCCTGGTGGGAAAACACTGTGAGGATGGGATCTGCACT
GTAACTGCTGGACCCAAGGACATGGTGGTCGGCTTCGCAAACCTGGGTATACTTCATGTGACAAAGAAAA
AAGTATTTGAAACACTGGAAGCACGAATGACAGAGGCGTGTATAAGGGGCTATAATCCTGGACTCTTGGT
GCACCCTGACCTTGCCTATTTGCAAGCAGAAGGTGGAGGGGACCGGCAGCTGGGAGATCGGGAAAAAGAG
CTAATCCGCCAAGCAGCTCTGCAGCAGACCAAGGAGATGGACCTCAGCGTGGTGCGGCTCATGTTTACAG
CTTTTCTTCCGGATAGCACTGGCAGCTTCACAAGGCGCCTGGAACCCGTGGTATCAGACGCCATCTATGA
CAGTAAAGCCCCCAATGCATCCAACTTGAAAATTGTAAGAATGGACAGGACAGCTGGATGTGTGACTGGA
GGGGAGGAAATTTATCTTCTTTGTGACAAAGTTCAGAAAGATGACATCCAGATTCGATTTTATGAAGAGG
AAGAAAATGGTGGAGTCTGGGAAGGATTTGGAGATTTTTCCCCCACAGATGTTCATAGACAATTTGCCAT
TGTCTTCAAAACTCCAAAGTATAAAGATATTAATATTACAAAACCAGCCTCTGTGTTTGTCCAGCTTCGG
AGGAAATCTGACTTGGAAACTAGTGAACCAAAACCTTTCCTCTACTATCCTGAAATCAAAGATAAAGAAG
AAGTGCAGAGGAAACGTCAGAAGCTCATGCCCAATTTTTCGGATAGTTTCGGCGGTGGTAGTGGTGCTGG
AGCTGGAGGCGGAGGCATGTTTGGTAGTGGCGGTGGAGGAGGGGGCACTGGAAGTACAGGTCCAGGGTAT
AGCTTCCCACACTATGGATTTCCTACTTATGGTGGGATTACTTTCCATCCTGGAACTACTAAATCTAATG
CTGGGATGAAGCATGGAACCATGGACACTGAATCTAAAAAGGACCCTGAAGGTTGTGACAAAAGTGATGA
CAAAAACACTGTAAACCTCTTTGGGAAAGTTATTGAAACCACAGAGCAAGATCAGGAGCCCAGCGAGGCC
ACCGTTGGGAATGGTGAGGTCACTCTAACGTATGCAACAGGAACAAAAGAAGAGAGTGCTGGAGTTCAGG
ATAACCTCTTTCTAGAGAAGGCTATGCAGCTTGCAAAGAGGCATGCCAATGCCCTTTTCGACTACGCGGT
GACAGGAGACGTGAAGATGCTGCTGGCCGTCCAGCGCCATCTCACTGCTGTGCAGGATGAGAATGGGGAC
AGTGTCTTACACTTAGCAATCATCCACCTTCATTCTCAACTTGTGAGGGATCTACTAGAAGTCACATCTG
GTTTGATTTCTGATGACATTATCAACATGAGAAATGATCTGTACCAGACGCCCTTGCACTTGGCAGTGAT
CACTAAGCAGGAAGATGTGGTGGAGGATTTGCTGAGGGCTGGGGCCGACCTGAGCCTTCTGGACCGCTTG
GGTAACTCTGTTTTGCACCTAGCTGCCAAAGAAGGACATGATAAAGTTCTCAGTATCTTACTCAAGCACA
AAAAGGCAGCACTACTTCTTGACCACCCCAACGGGGACGGTCTGAATGCCATTCATCTAGCCATGATGAG
CAATAGCCTGCCATGTTTGCTGCTGCTGGTGGCCGCTGGGGCTGACGTCAATGCTCAGGAGCAGAAGTCC
GGGCGCACAGCACTGCACCTGGCTGTGGAGCACGACAACATCTCATTGGCAGGCTGCCTGCTCCTGGAGG
GTGATGCCCATGTGGACAGTACTACCTACGATGGAACCACACCCCTGCATATAGCAGCTGGGAGAGGGTC
CACCAGGCTGGCAGCTCTTCTCAAAGCAGCAGGAGCAGATCCCCTGGTGGAGAACTTTGAGCCTCTCTAT
GACCTGGATGACTCTTGGGAAAATGCAGGAGAGGATGAAGGAGTTGTGCCTGGAACCACGCCTCTAGATA
TGGCCACCAGCTGGCAGGTATTTGACATATTAAATGGGAAACCATATGAGCCAGAGTTTACATCTGATGA
TTTACTAGCACAAGGAGACATGAAACAGCTGGCTGAAGATGTGAAGCTGCAGCTGTATAAGTTACTAGAA
ATTCCTGATCCAGACAAAAACTGGGCTACTCTGGCGCAGAAATTAGGTCTGGGGATACTTAATAATGCCT
TCCGGCTGAGTCCTGCTCCTTCCAAAACACTTATGGACAACTATGAGGTCTCTGGGGGTACAGTCAGAGA
GCTGGTGGAGGCCCTGAGACAAATGGGCTACACCGAAGCAATTGAAGTGATCCAGGCAGCCTCCAGCCCA
GTGAAGACCACCTCTCAGGCCCACTCGCTGCCTCTCTCGCCTGCCTCCACAAGGCAGCAAATAGACGAGC
TCCGAGACAGTGACAGTGTCTGCGACAGCGGCGTGGAGACATCCTTCCGCAAACTCAGCTTTACCGAGTC
TCTGACCAGTGGTGCCTCACTGCTAACTCTCAACAAAATGCCCCATGATTATGGGCAGGAAGGACCTCTA
GAAGGCAAAATTTAATCAACTTTCTTGTACAAAGTTGGCATTATAGGAAAGCATTGCTTATCAATTTGTT
GCAACGAACAGGTCACTATCAGTCAAAATAAAATCATTATTTGCATGCAAGCTTAGATCCTCTAGACCAG
CCAGGACAGAAATGCCTCGACTTCGCTGCTACCCAAGGTTGCCGGGTGACGCACACCGTGGAAACGGATG
AAGGCACGAACCCAGTGGACATAAGCCTGTTCGGTTCGTAAGCTGTAATGCAAGTAGCGTATGCGCTCAC
GCAACTGGTCCAGAACCTTGACCGAACGCAGCGGTGGTAACGGCGCAGTGGCGGTTTTCATGGCTTGTTA
TGACTGTTTTTTTGGGGTACAGTCTATGCCTCGGGCATCCAAGCAGCAAGCGCGTTACGCCGTGGGTCGA
TGTTTGATGTTATGGAGCAGCAACGATGTTACGCAGCAGGGCAGTCGCCCTAAAACAAAGTTAAACATTA
TGAGGGAAGCGGTGATCGCCGAAGTATCGACTCAACTATCAGAGGTAGTTGGCGTCATCGAGCGCCATCT
CGAACCGACGTTGCTGGCCGTACATTTGTACGGCTCCGCAGTGGATGGCGGCCTGAAGCCACACAGTGAT
ATTGATTTGCTGGTTACGGTGACCGTAAGGCTTGATGAAACAACGCGGCGAGCTTTGATCAACGACCTTT
TGGAAACTTCGGCTTCCCCTGGAGAGAGCGAGATTCTCCGCGCTGTAGAAGTCACCATTGTTGTGCACGA
CGACATCATTCCGTGGCGTTATCCAGCTAAGCGCGAACTGCAATTTGGAGAATGGCAGCGCAATGACATT
CTTGCAGGTATCTTCGAGCCAGCCACGATCGACATTGATCTGGCTATCTTGCTGACAAAAGCAAGAGAAC
ATAGCGTTGCCTTGGTAGGTCCAGCGGCGGAGGAACTCTTTGATCCGGTTCCTGAACAGGATCTATTTGA
GGCGCTAAATGAAACCTTAACGCTATGGAACTCGCCGCCCGACTGGGCTGGCGATGAGCGAAATGTAGTG
CTTACGTTGTCCCGCATTTGGTACAGCGCAGTAACCGGCAAAATCGCGCCGAAGGATGTCGCTGCCGACT
GGGCAATGGAGCGCCTGCCGGCCCAGTATCAGCCCGTCATACTTGAAGCTAGACAGGCTTATCTTGGACA
AGAAGAAGATCGCTTGGCCTCGCGCGCAGATCAGTTGGAAGAATTTGTCCACTACGTGAAAGGCGAGATC
ACCAAGGTAGTCGGCAAATAACCCTCGAGCCACCCATGACCAAAATCCCTTAACGTGAGTTACGCGTCGT
TCCACTGAGCGTCAGACCCCGTAGAAAAGATCAAAGGATCTTCTTGAGATCCTTTTTTTCTGCGCGTAAT
CTGCTGCTTGCAAACAAAAAAACCACCGCTACCAGCGGTGGTTTGTTTGCCGGATCAAGAGCTACCAACT
CTTTTTCCGAAGGTAACTGGCTTCAGCAGAGCGCAGATACCAAATACTGTCCTTCTAGTGTAGCCGTAGT
TAGGCCACCACTTCAAGAACTCTGTAGCACCGCCTACATACCTCGCTCTGCTAATCCTGTTACCAGTGGC
TGCTGCCAGTGGCGATAAGTCGTGTCTTACCGGGTTGGACTCAAGACGATAGTTACCGGATAAGGCGCAG
CGGTCGGGCTGAACGGGGGGTTCGTGCACACAGCCCAGCTTGGAGCGAACGACCTACACCGAACTGAGAT
ACCTACAGCGTGAGCATTGAGAAAGCGCCACGCTTCCCGAAGGGAGAAAGGCGGACAGGTATCCGGTAAG
CGGCAGGGTCGGAACAGGAGAGCGCACGAGGGAGCTTCCAGGGGGAAACGCCTGGTATCTTTATAGTCCT
GTCGGGTTTCGCCACCTCTGACTTGAGCGTCGATTTTTGTGATGCTCGTCAGGGGGGCGGAGCCTATGGA
AAAACGCCAGCAACGCGGCCTTTTTACGGTTCCTGGCCTTTTGCTGGCCTTTTGCTCACATGTTCTTTCC
TGCGTTATCCCCTGATTCTGTGGATAACCGTATTACCGCCTTTGAGTGAGCTGATACCGCTCGCCGCAGC
CGAACGACCGAGCGCAGCGAGTCAGTGAGCGAGGAAGCGGAAGAGCGCCCAATACGCAAACCGCCTCTCC
CCGCGCGTTGGCCGATTCATTAATGCAGCTGGCACGACAGGTTTCCCGACTGGAAAGCGGGCAGTGAGCG
CAACGCAATTAATACGCGTACCGCTAGCCAGGAAGAGTTTGTAGAAACGCAAAAAGGCCATCCGTCAGGA
TGGCCTTCTGCTTAGTTTGATGCCTGGCAGTTTATGGCGGGCGTCCTGCCCGCCACCCTCCGGGCCGTTG
CTTCACAACGTTCAAATCCGCTCCCGGCGGATTTGTCCTACTCAGGAGAGCGTTCACCGACAAACAACAG
ATAAAACGAAAGGCCCAGTCTTCCGACTGAGCCTTTCGTTTTATTTGATGCCTGGCAGTTCCCTACTCTC
GCG
Features (pLannotate 1.2.2; 11 found; start..end, strand, type, name):
     18..54      -  CDS            lacZα (fragment): LacZα fragment of β-galactosidase; lacZ fragment
     85..180     +  protein_bind   attL3: mutant version of attL; recombination site for the Gateway® LR reaction LR Clonase™
    186..3092    +  CDS            NFKB1: NFKB1_HUMAN - Experimental evidence at protein level: Swiss-Prot protein existence level 1. NF-kappa-B is a pleiotropic transcription factor present in almost all cell types and is the endpoint of a series of signal transduction events that are initiated by a vast array of stimuli related to many biological processes such as inflammation, immunity, differentiation, cell growth, tumorigenesis and apoptosis. NF-kappa-B is a homo- or heterodimeric complex formed by the Rel-like domain- containing proteins RELA/p65, RELB, NFKB1/p105, NFKB1/p50, REL and NFKB2/p52 and the heterodimeric p65-p50 compl
   3100..3193    -  protein_bind   attL2 (fragment): mutant version of attL; recombination site for the Gateway® LR reaction LR Clonase™
   3308..3331    +  promoter       Pc promoter (fragment): intI1 (promoter lies within the coding sequence); class 1 integron promoter
   3507..3563    +  CDS            GmR (fragment): gentamycin acetyltransferase; aacC1; confers resistance to gentamycin
   3570..4361    +  CDS            SmR: aminoglycoside adenylyltransferase (Murphy, 1985); aadA; confers resistance to spectinomycin and streptomycin
   4454..5042    +  rep_origin     ori: high-copy-number ColE1/pMB1/pBR322/pUC origin of replication
   5225..5317    +  CDS            lacI (fragment): lac repressor; lacI; The lac repressor binds to the lac operator to inhibit transcription in E. coli. This inhibition can be relieved by adding lactose or isopropyl-β-D-thiogalactopyranoside (IPTG).
   5372..5399    -  terminator     rrnB T2 terminator: transcription terminator T2 from the E. coli rrnB gene
   5531..5574    +  terminator     rrnB T1 terminator: Escherichia coli rrnB; transcription terminator T1 from the E. coli rrnB gene
