[The description below was written by a language model from this plasmid's Addgene catalogue record and pLannotate feature annotations shown in this document.]
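Description:
R777-E143 Hs.NFKB1 is a Gateway entry clone carrying the human NFKB1 open reading frame (transcript NM_003998.3) in the pDonor-255 backbone. It is a bacterial propagation plasmid of about 5.6 kb, maintained at high copy in E. coli through a ColE1/pUC-type origin. It is selected with spectinomycin via the aadA aminoglycoside adenylyltransferase gene (SmR). A fragment of a class 1 integron Pc promoter and a short gentamicin acetyltransferase remnant lie upstream of this marker. Small lacZα and lacI fragments and rrnB T1 and T2 terminators are also annotated as backbone features; terminators of this kind usually insulate a cloning region from read-through transcription.

The roughly 2.9 kb insert encodes NFKB1, the p105 precursor that gives rise to the p50 subunit of the NF-κB transcription factor family, which acts downstream of signalling in inflammation, immunity, cell growth and apoptosis. The coding sequence is flanked by two attL recombination sites. The automated annotation labels these as attL3 upstream and a fragment of attL2 downstream, although the record does not otherwise specify the site variants. No promoter driving the ORF is annotated, as expected for an entry clone, which is not itself an expression construct. Instead, LR Clonase recombination transfers the ORF into a destination vector that supplies the promoter, tags and host-specific elements. Because the clone retains its native stop codon, it suits expression of untagged protein or N-terminal fusions, but not C-terminal fusions.
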