Addgene plasmid #70427: R777-E143 Hs.NFKB1
Purpose: Gateway ORF clone of human NFKB1 [NM_003998.3] with stop codon (for native or N-terminal fusions)
Depositing lab: Dominic Esposito. Depositing organization: National Cancer Institute (NCI).
Backbone
  Vector backbone: pDonor-255
  Backbone size w/o insert (bp): 2693
  Vector type: Gateway Entry Clone
Growth in bacteria
  Bacterial resistance: Spectinomycin, 50 μg/mL
  Growth temperature: 37°C
  Growth strain: DH10B
  Copy number: High Copy
Gene/Insert
  Gene/Insert name: NFKB1 (alt name: NM_003998.3)
  Species: H. sapiens (human)
  Insert size (bp): 2910
  Entrez Gene: NFKB1 (a.k.a. CVID12, EBP-1, KBF1, NF-kB, NF-kB1, NF-kappa-B1, NF-kappaB, NF-kappabeta, NFKB-p105, NFKB-p50, NFkappaB)
  Cloning method: Gateway Cloning
  Sequencing primers: 5′ M13F 23-mer (5'-CCCAGTCACGACGTTGTAAAACG); 3′ attLR 23-mer (5'-TAACATCAGAGATTTTGAGACAC)
Terms and licenses: Academic/Nonprofit Terms; Industry Terms: Not Available to Industry
How to cite: R777-E143 Hs.NFKB1 was a gift from Dominic Esposito (Addgene plasmid # 70427 ; http://n2t.net/addgene:70427 ; RRID:Addgene_70427)
