>Addgene plasmid #70427 | R777-E143 Hs.NFKB1 | addgene partial sequence | sequence record 132298 | pCR8_R1 5'-cgaaccgaacaggcttatgt-3'
GGTGTGCGTCACCCGGCAACCTTGGGTAGCAGCGAAGTCGAGGCATTTCTGTCCTGGCTGGTCTAGAGGA
TCTAAGCTTGCATGCAAATAATGATTTTATTTTGACTGATAGTGACCTGTTCGTTGCAACAAATTGATAA
GCAATGCTTTCCTATAATGCCAACTTTGTACAAGAAAGTTGATTAAATTTTGCCTTCTAGAGGTCCTTCC
TGCCCATAATCATGGGGCATTTTGTTGAGAGTTAGCAGTGAGGCACCACTGGTCAGAGACTCGGTAAAGC
TGAGTTTGCGGAAGGATGTCTCCACGCCGCTGTCGCAGACACTGTCACTGTCTCGGAGCTCGTCTATTTG
CTGCCTTGTGGAGGCAGGCGAGAGAGGCAGCGAGTGGGCCTGAGAGGTGGTCTTCACTGGGCTGGAGGCT
GCCTGGATCACTTCAATTGCTTCGGTGTAGCCCATTTGTCTCAGGGCCTCCACCAGCTCTCTGACTGTAC
CCCCAGAGACCTCATAGTTGTCCATAAGTGTTTTGGAAGGAGCAGGACTCAGCCGGAAGGCATTATTAAG
TATCCCCAGACCTAATTTCTGCGCCAGAGTAGCCCAGTTTTTGTCTGGATCAGGAATTTCTAGTAACTTA
TACAGCTGCAGCTTCACATCTTCAGCCAGCTGTTTCATGTCTCCTTGTGCTAGTAAATCATCAGATGTAA
ACTCTGGCTCATATGGTTTCCCATTTAATATGTCAAATACCTGCCAGCTGGTGGCCATATCTAGAGGCGT
GGTTCCAGGCACAACTCCTTCATCCTCTCC
